>Addgene plasmid #135294 | hCMV-IE1:GLuc:bgH | depositor full sequence | sequence record 261440 | hCMV-IE1:GLuc:bgH sequence 3719 bps
TAACGAATTCGTCTCAGGAGTAGTTATTAATAGTAATCAATTACGGGGTCATTAGTTCATAGCCCATATA
TGGAGTTCCGCGTTACATAACTTACGGTAAATGGCCCGCCTGGCTGACCGCCCAACGACCCCCGCCCATT
GACGTCAATAATGACGTATGTTCCCATAGTAACGCCAATAGGGACTTTCCATTGACGTCAATGGGTGGAG
TATTTACGGTAAACTGCCCACTTGGCAGTACATCAAGTGTATCATATGCCAAGTACGCCCCCTATTGACG
TCAATGACGGTAAATGGCCCGCCTGGCATTATGCCCAGTACATGACCTTATGGGACTTTCCTACTTGGCA
GTACATCTACGTATTAGTCATCGCTATTACCATGGTGATGCGGTTTTGGCAGTACATCAATGGGCGTGGA
TAGCGGTTTGACTCACGGGGATTTCCAAGTCTCCACCCCATTGACGTCAATGGGAGTTTGTTTTGGCACC
AAAATCAACGGGACTTTCCAAAATGTCGTAACAACTCCGCCCCATTGACGCAAATGGGCGGTAGGCGTGT
ACGGTGGGAGGTCTATATAAGCAGAGCTGGTTTAGTGAACCGTCAGATCAAGCTCAAATGGGTGTTAAGG
TGCTGTTCGCCCTGATCTGCATTGCCGTCGCCGAGGCCAAGCCCACTGAGAACAACGAGGACTTCAACAT
CGTGGCCGTTGCCTCCAACTTCGCCACCACTGATCTGGATGCCGACCGCGGCAAGTTGCCCGGCAAGAAG
CTGCCCCTGGAGGTGCTCAAGGAGCTGGAGGCCAACGCCCGCAAGGCTGGATGCACCCGTGGATGCCTGA
TCTGCCTGTCCCACATCAAGTGCACCCCCAAGATGAAGAAGTTCATTCCAGGCCGTTGCCACACCTACGA
GGGCGACAAGGAGTCCGCCCAGGGCGGTATTGGCGAGGCTATCGTCGATATCCCGGAGATCCCCGGTTTC
AAGGACCTGGAGCCCTTGGAGCAGTTCATTGCCCAGGTTGACCTCTGCGTCGACTGCACCACCGGCTGCC
TCAAGGGACTGGCCAACGTCCAGTGCTCCGACCTGCTGAAGAAGTGGCTGCCACAGCGTTGCGCCACCTT
CGCTTCCAAAATCCAGGGCCAGGTCGATAAGATCAAGGGTGCTGGAGGCGACTAAGGCTTCTGTGCCTTC
TAGTTGCCAGCCATCTGTTGTTTGCCCCTCCCCCGTGCCTTCCTTGACCCTGGAAGGTGCCACTCCCACT
GTCCTTTCCTAATAAAATGAGGAAATTGCATCGCATTGTCTGAGTAGGTGTCATTCTATTCTGGGGGGTG
GGGTGGGGCAGGACAGCAAGGGGGAGGATTGGGAAGACAATAGCAGGCATGCTGGGGATGCGGTGGGCTC
TATGGCGCTGTCATGAGACGAATTCTGACACGGTTATCCACAGAATCAGGGGATAACGCAGGAAAGAACA
TGTGAGCAAAAGGCCAGCAAAAGGCCAGGAACCGTAAAAAGGCCGCGTTGCTGGCGTTTTTCCATAGGCT
CCGCCCCCCTGACGAGCATCACAAAAATCGACGCTCAAGTCAGAGGTGGCGAAACCCGACAGGACTATAA
AGATACCAGGCGTTTCCCCCTGGAAGCTCCCTCGTGCGCTCTCCTGTTCCGACCCTGCCGCTTACCGGAT
ACCTGTCCGCCTTTCTCCCTTCGGGAAGCGTGGCGCTTTCTCATAGCTCACGCTGTAGGTATCTCAGTTC
GGTGTAGGTCGTTCGCTCCAAGCTGGGCTGTGTGCACGAACCCCCCGTTCAGCCCGACCGCTGCGCCTTA
TCCGGTAACTATCGTCTTGAGTCCAACCCGGTAAGACACGACTTATCGCCACTGGCAGCAGCCACTGGTA
ACAGGATTAGCAGAGCGAGGTATGTAGGCGGTGCTACAGAGTTCTTGAAGTGGTGGCCTAACTACGGCTA
CACTAGAAGGACAGTATTTGGTATCTGCGCTCTGCTGAAGCCAGTTACCTTCGGAAAAAGAGTTGGTAGC
TCTTGATCCGGCAAACAAACCACCGCTGGTAGCGGTGGTTTTTTTGTTTGCAAGCAGCAGATTACGCGCA
GAAAAAAAGGATCTCAAGAAGATCCTTTGATCTTTTCTACGGGGTCTGACGCTCAGTGGAACGAAAACTC
ACGTTAAGGGATTTTGGTCATGAGATTATCAAAAAGGATCTTCACCTAGATCCTTTTGTGATGATCGGCA
CGTAAGAGGTTCCAACTTTCACCATAATGAAATAAGATCACTACCGGGCGTATTTTTTGAGTTATCGAGA
TTTTCAGGAGCTAAGGAAGCTAAAATGAGCCATATTCAACGGGAAACGTCTTGCTCAAGGCCGCGATTAA
ATTCCAACATGGATGCTGATTTATATGGGTATAAATGGGCTCGCGATAATGTCGGGCAATCAGGTGCGAC
AATCTACCGATTGTATGGGAAGCCCGATGCGCCAGAGTTGTTTCTGAAACATGGCAAAGGTAGCGTTGCC
AATGATGTTACAGATGAGATGGTCAGACTAAACTGGCTGACGGAATTTATGCCTCTTCCGACCATCAAGC
ATTTTATCCGTACTCCTGATGATGCATGGTTACTCACCACTGCGATCCCAGGGAAAACAGCATTCCAGGT
ATTAGAAGAATATCCTGATTCAGGTGAAAATATTGTTGATGCGCTGGCAGTGTTCCTGCGCCGGTTGCAT
TCGATTCCTGTTTGTAATTGTCCTTTTAACAGCGATCGCGTATTTCGACTCGCTCAGGCGCAATCACGAA
TGAATAACGGTTTGGTTGATGCGAGTGATTTTGATGACGAGCGTAATGGCTGGCCTGTTGAACAAGTCTG
GAAAGAAATGCATAAACTTTTGCCATTCTCACCGGATTCAGTCGTCACTCATGGTGATTTCTCACTTGAT
AACCTTATTTTTGACGAGGGGAAATTAATAGGTTGTATTGATGTTGGACGAGTCGGAATCGCAGACCGAT
ACCAGGATCTTGCCATCCTATGGAACTGCCTCGGTGAGTTTTCTCCTTCATTACAGAAACGGCTTTTTCA
AAAATATGGTATTGATAATCCTGATATGAATAAATTGCAGTTTCATTTGATGCTCGATGAGTTTTTCTGA
TTTTTTTTAAGGCAGTTATTGGTGCCCTTAAACGCCTGGTTGCTACGCCTGAATAAGTGATAATAAGCGG
ATGAATGGCAGAAATTCGATGATAAGCTGTCAAACATGATGT
[125 nt withheld, positions 3263-3387]
C
[91 nt withheld, positions 3389-3479]
AGGGTGATGGTTCACGTAGTGGGCCAGCGCCCTGATAGACGGTTTTTCGCCCTTTGACGTTGGAGTCCAC
GTTCTTT
[37 nt withheld, positions 3557-3593]
ACCCTATCTCGGTCTATTCTTTTGATTTATAAGGGATTTTGCCGATTTCGGCCTATTGGTTAAAAAATGA
GCTGATTTAACAAAAATTTAACGCGAATTTTAACAAAATATTAACGCTTACAATTT
Features (pLannotate 1.2.2; 8 found; start..end, strand, type, name):
     81..384     +  enhancer       CMV enhancer: human cytomegalovirus immediate early enhancer
    385..588     +  promoter       CMV promoter: human cytomegalovirus (CMV) immediate early promoter
   1181..1405    +  polyA_signal   bGH poly(A) signal: bovine growth hormone polyadenylation signal
   1529..2117    -  rep_origin     ori: high-copy-number ColE1/pMB1/pBR322/pUC origin of replication
   2232..2334    +  promoter       cat promoter: promoter of the E. coli cat gene encoding chloramphenicol acetyltransferase
   2335..3148    +  CDS            KanR (fragment): aminoglycoside phosphotransferase; aph(3')-Ia; confers resistance to kanamycin in bacteria or G418 (Geneticin®) in eukaryotes
   3236..3253    -  promoter       tet promoter (fragment): E. coli promoter for tetracycline efflux protein gene
   3264..3719    +  rep_origin     f1 ori (sequence partly withheld): f1 bacteriophage origin of replication; arrow indicates direction of (+) strand synthesis
