>Addgene plasmid #135294 | hCMV-IE1:GLuc:bgH | addgene full sequence | sequence record 272005 | Addgene NGS Result
CTCGATGAGTTTTTCTGATTTTTTTTAAGGCAGTTATTGGTGCCCTTAAACGCCTGGTTGCTACGCCTGA
ATAAGTGATAATAAGCGGATGAATGGCAGAAATTCGATGATAAGCTGTCAAACATGATGT
[125 nt withheld, positions 131-255]
C
[91 nt withheld, positions 257-347]
AGGGTGATGGTTCACGTAGTGGGCCAGCGCCCTGATAGACGGTTTTTCGCCCTTTGACGTTGGAGTCCAC
GTTCTTT
[37 nt withheld, positions 425-461]
ACCCTATCTCGGTCTATTCTTTTGATTTATAAGGGATTTTGCCGATTTCGGCCTATTGGTTAAAAAATGA
GCTGATTTAACAAAAATTTAACGCGAATTTTAACAAAATATTAACGCTTACAATTTTAACGAATTCGTCT
CAGGAGTAGTTATTAATAGTAATCAATTACGGGGTCATTAGTTCATAGCCCATATATGGAGTTCCGCGTT
ACATAACTTACGGTAAATGGCCCGCCTGGCTGACCGCCCAACGACCCCCGCCCATTGACGTCAATAATGA
CGTATGTTCCCATAGTAACGCCAATAGGGACTTTCCATTGACGTCAATGGGTGGAGTATTTACGGTAAAC
TGCCCACTTGGCAGTACATCAAGTGTATCATATGCCAAGTACGCCCCCTATTGACGTCAATGACGGTAAA
TGGCCCGCCTGGCATTATGCCCAGTACATGACCTTATGGGACTTTCCTACTTGGCAGTACATCTACGTAT
TAGTCATCGCTATTACCATGGTGATGCGGTTTTGGCAGTACATCAATGGGCGTGGATAGCGGTTTGACTC
ACGGGGATTTCCAAGTCTCCACCCCATTGACGTCAATGGGAGTTTGTTTTGGCACCAAAATCAACGGGAC
TTTCCAAAATGTCGTAACAACTCCGCCCCATTGACGCAAATGGGCGGTAGGCGTGTACGGTGGGAGGTCT
ATATAAGCAGAGCTGGTTTAGTGAACCGTCAGATCAAGCTCAAATGGGTGTTAAGGTGCTGTTCGCCCTG
ATCTGCATTGCCGTCGCCGAGGCCAAGCCCACTGAGAACAACGAGGACTTCAACATCGTGGCCGTTGCCT
CCAACTTCGCCACCACTGATCTGGATGCCGACCGCGGCAAGTTGCCCGGCAAGAAGCTGCCCCTGGAGGT
GCTCAAGGAGCTGGAGGCCAACGCCCGCAAGGCTGGATGCACCCGTGGATGCCTGATCTGCCTGTCCCAC
ATCAAGTGCACCCCCAAGATGAAGAAGTTCATTCCAGGCCGTTGCCACACCTACGAGGGCGACAAGGAGT
CCGCCCAGGGCGGTATTGGCGAGGCTATCGTCGATATCCCGGAGATCCCCGGTTTCAAGGACCTGGAGCC
CTTGGAGCAGTTCATTGCCCAGGTTGACCTCTGCGTCGACTGCACCACCGGCTGCCTCAAGGGACTGGCC
AACGTCCAGTGCTCCGACCTGCTGAAGAAGTGGCTGCCACAGCGTTGCGCCACCTTCGCTTCCAAAATCC
AGGGCCAGGTCGATAAGATCAAGGGTGCTGGAGGCGACTAAGGCTTCTGTGCCTTCTAGTTGCCAGCCAT
CTGTTGTTTGCCCCTCCCCCGTGCCTTCCTTGACCCTGGAAGGTGCCACTCCCACTGTCCTTTCCTAATA
AAATGAGGAAATTGCATCGCATTGTCTGAGTAGGTGTCATTCTATTCTGGGGGGTGGGGTGGGGCAGGAC
AGCAAGGGGGAGGATTGGGAAGAGAATAGCAGGCATGCTGGGGAGCGGCGCTGTCATGAGACGAATTCTG
ACACGGTTATCCACAGAATCAGGGGATAACGCAGGAAAGAACATGTGAGCAAAAGGCCAGCAAAAGGCCA
GGAACCGTAAAAAGGCCGCGTTGCTGGCGTTTTTCCATAGGCTCCGCCCCCCTGACGAGCATCACAAAAA
TCGACGCTCAAGTCAGAGGTGGCGAAACCCGACAGGACTATAAAGATACCAGGCGTTTCCCCCTGGAAGC
TCCCTCGTGCGCTCTCCTGTTCCGACCCTGCCGCTTACCGGATACCTGTCCGCCTTTCTCCCTTCGGGAA
GCGTGGCGCTTTCTCATAGCTCACGCTGTAGGTATCTCAGTTCGGTGTAGGTCGTTCGCTCCAAGCTGGG
CTGTGTGCACGAACCCCCCGTTCAGCCCGACCGCTGCGCCTTATCCGGTAACTATCGTCTTGAGTCCAAC
CCGGTAAGACACGACTTATCGCCACTGGCAGCAGCCACTGGTAACAGGATTAGCAGAGCGAGGTATGTAG
GCGGTGCTACAGAGTTCTTGAAGTGGTGGCCTAACTACGGCTACACTAGAAGAACAGTATTTGGTATCTG
CGCTCTGCTGAAGCCAGTTACCTTCGGAAAAAGAGTTGGTAGCTCTTGATCCGGCAAACAAACCACCGCT
GGTAGCGGTGGTTTTTTTGTTTGCAAGCAGCAGATTACGCGCAGAAAAAAAGGATCTCAAGAAGATCCTT
TGATCTTTTCTACGGGGTCTGACGCTCAGTGGAACGAAAACTCACGTTAAGGGATTTTGGTCATGAGATT
ATCAAAAAGGATCTTCACCTAGATCCTTTTGTGATGATCGGCACGTAAGAGGTTCCAACTTTCACCATAA
TGAAATAAGATCACTACCGGGCGTATTTTTTGAGTTATCGAGATTTTCAGGAGCTAAGGAAGCTAAAATG
AGCCATATTCAACGGGAAACGTCTTGCTCAAGGCCGCGATTAAATTCCAACATGGATGCTGATTTATATG
GGTATAAATGGGCTCGCGATAATGTCGGGCAATCAGGTGCGACAATCTACCGATTGTATGGGAAGCCCGA
TGCGCCAGAGTTGTTTCTGAAACATGGCAAAGGTAGCGTTGCCAATGATGTTACAGATGAGATGGTCAGA
CTAAACTGGCTGACGGAATTTATGCCTCTTCCGACCATCAAGCATTTTATCCGTACTCCTGATGATGCAT
GGTTACTCACCACTGCGATCCCAGGGAAAACAGCATTCCAGGTATTAGAAGAATATCCTGATTCAGGTGA
AAATATTGTTGATGCGCTGGCAGTGTTCCTGCGCCGGTTGCATTCGATTCCTGTTTGTAATTGTCCTTTT
AACAGCGATCGCGTATTTCGACTCGCTCAGGCGCAATCACGAATGAATAACGGTTTGGTTGATGCGAGTG
ATTTTGATGACGAGCGTAATGGCTGGCCTGTTGAACAAGTCTGGAAAGAAATGCATAAACTTTTGCCATT
CTCACCGGATTCAGTCGTCACTCATGGTGATTTCTCACTTGATAACCTTATTTTTGACGAGGGGAAATTA
ATAGGTTGTATTGATGTTGGACGAGTCGGAATCGCAGACCGATACCAGGATCTTGCCATCCTATGGAACT
GCCTCGGTGAGTTTTCTCCTTCATTACAGAAACGGCTTTTTCAAAAATATGGTATTGATAATCCTGATAT
GAATAAATTGCAGTTTCATTTGATG
Features (pLannotate 1.2.2; 8 found; start..end, strand, type, name):
    104..121     -  promoter       tet promoter (fragment): E. coli promoter for tetracycline efflux protein gene
    132..587     +  rep_origin     f1 ori (sequence partly withheld): f1 bacteriophage origin of replication; arrow indicates direction of (+) strand synthesis
    668..971     +  enhancer       CMV enhancer: human cytomegalovirus immediate early enhancer
    972..1175    +  promoter       CMV promoter: human cytomegalovirus (CMV) immediate early promoter
   1768..1879    +  polyA_signal   bGH poly(A) signal: bovine growth hormone polyadenylation signal
   2103..2691    -  rep_origin     ori: high-copy-number ColE1/pMB1/pBR322/pUC origin of replication
   2806..2908    +  promoter       cat promoter: promoter of the E. coli cat gene encoding chloramphenicol acetyltransferase
   2909..16      +  CDS            KanR (fragment) (across the origin): aminoglycoside phosphotransferase; aph(3')-Ia; confers resistance to kanamycin in bacteria or G418 (Geneticin®) in eukaryotes
