[The description below was written by a language model from this plasmid's Addgene catalogue record and pLannotate feature annotations shown in this document.]
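Description:
hCMV-IE1:GLuc:bgH is a small (about 3.7 kb) mammalian expression plasmid that carries a single, self-contained transcriptional unit for constitutive production of GLuc luciferase. It is built in Alpha1, a self-made 2.3 kb backbone belonging to a modular, hierarchical synthetic-biology cloning system. In bacteria it replicates from a high-copy ColE1/pUC-type origin and is selected with kanamycin through an aph(3')-Ia aminoglycoside phosphotransferase gene, which the annotation places downstream of a cat promoter. An f1 phage origin and a short tet promoter fragment are also present in the backbone.

The 1.4 kb synthetic insert consists of the human cytomegalovirus immediate-early enhancer and promoter, the GLuc coding region, and the bovine growth hormone polyadenylation signal, giving strong, unregulated expression after transfection into mammalian cells. Neither automated feature table labels the luciferase coding sequence itself, but both leave an unannotated gap of roughly 600 bp between the CMV promoter and the bGH signal, which is where the reporter would sit. The unit was assembled through BsaI sites that were destroyed in the process, as is typical of Type IIS (Golden Gate-style) assembly, and the depositor notes that it can be released with BsmBI for transfer into Omega-level vectors, where several units can be combined. The sequenced record is slightly shorter than the depositor sequence (3,706 versus 3,719 nt) and shows a shorter bGH annotation, but otherwise lists the same features. The associated work concerns multiplexed luciferase assays that monitor several cellular pathways at once, and a constitutive reporter unit like this one fits that setting, although the record does not state its exact role.
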