Addgene plasmid #135294: hCMV-IE1:GLuc:bgH
Purpose: Transcriptional unit for constitutive expression of GLuc in mammalian cells
Depositing lab: Koen Venken. Depositing organization: Baylor College of Medicine. Publication: Examining multiple cellular pathways at once using multiplex hextuple luciferase assaying. Sarrion-Perdigones A, Chang L, Gonzalez Y, Gallego-Flores T, Young DW, Venken KJT. Nat Commun. 2019 Dec 13;10(1):5710. doi: 10.1038/s41467-019-13651-y. PubMed 31836712.
Backbone
  Vector backbone: Alpha1
  Backbone manufacturer: Self made
  Backbone size w/o insert (bp): 2326
  Total vector size (bp): 3719
  Vector type: Mammalian Expression, Luciferase, Synthetic Biology
Growth in bacteria
  Bacterial resistance: Kanamycin, 50 μg/mL
  Growth temperature: 37°C
  Growth strain: DH5alpha
  Copy number: High Copy
Gene/Insert
  Gene/Insert name: CMV:GLuc:bGH (alt name: Cytomegalovirus enhancer and promoter driving the expression of the GLuc Luciferase)
  Species: Synthetic
  Insert size (bp): 1393
  Cloning method: Restriction Enzyme; 5′ cloning site BsaI (destroyed during cloning); 3′ cloning site BsaI (destroyed during cloning)
  Sequencing primers: 5′ aat gag ctg att taa caa aaa ttt aac gcg; 3′ ctt ttt acg gtt cct ggc ctt ttg
Terms and licenses: Academic/Nonprofit Terms; Industry Terms: Not Available to Industry
Depositor comments: Insert can be released with BsmBI for further cloning into Omega level vectors.
How to cite: hCMV-IE1:GLuc:bgH was a gift from Koen Venken (Addgene plasmid # 135294 ; http://n2t.net/addgene:135294 ; RRID:Addgene_135294)
